Addgene plasmid #110103: SB_loop
Purpose: pBXPHM3 with scaffold Sybody of the loop library
Depositing lab: Markus Seeger. Depositing organization: University of Zurich. Publication: Synthetic single domain antibodies for the conformational trapping of membrane proteins. Zimmermann I, Egloff P, Hutter CA, Arnold FM, Stohler P, Bocquet N, Hug MN, Huber S, Siegrist M, Hetemann L, Gera J, Gmur S, Spies P, Gygax D, Geertsma ER, Dawson RJ, Seeger MA. Elife. 2018 May 24;7. pii: 34317. doi: 10.7554/eLife.34317. PubMed 29792401.
Backbone
  Vector backbone: pBXPHM3
  Vector type: Bacterial Expression
Growth in bacteria
  Bacterial resistance: Ampicillin, 100 μg/mL
  Growth temperature: 37°C
  Growth strain: DH5alpha
  Copy number: High Copy
Gene/Insert
  Gene/Insert name: scaffold Sybody of the loop library
  Promoter: PBAD
  Tag / fusion protein: His (N terminal on backbone)
  Cloning method: Restriction Enzyme; 5′ cloning site unknown (unknown if destroyed); 3′ cloning site unknown (unknown if destroyed)
Terms and licenses: Academic/Nonprofit Terms; Industry Terms: Not Available to Industry
How to cite: SB_loop was a gift from Markus Seeger (Addgene plasmid # 110103 ; http://n2t.net/addgene:110103 ; RRID:Addgene_110103)
