[The description below was written by a language model from this plasmid's Addgene catalogue record and the feature table of its GenBank file.]
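Description:
SB_loop is a 5,683 bp bacterial expression plasmid built on the pBXPHM3 backbone and carrying the scaffold sybody (synthetic single-domain antibody) on which the "loop" library is based. It replicates in E. coli from a high-copy ColE1/pMB1-type origin, retains the pBR322 bom region, and is selected with ampicillin through the bla gene under its own promoter.

Expression is driven by the arabinose-inducible araBAD (PBAD) promoter, with the araC regulator encoded divergently on the same plasmid so that transcription is repressed without L-arabinose and can be titrated with it. Downstream of the promoter, the annotated reading frame begins with a pelB signal sequence, which directs export to the periplasm. A 10xHis tag, maltose-binding protein lacking its own leader, and an HRV 3C protease cleavage site follow. The sybody coding region itself is not annotated in the feature table, but it presumably occupies the unannotated interval between the 3C site and the downstream Myc epitope and 6xHis tag. Tandem rrnB T1 and T2 terminators close the cassette. This arrangement should yield a periplasmically targeted His-MBP fusion, suitable for affinity purification, from which the sybody can be released by 3C cleavage. The C-terminal Myc and His tags would remain available for detection or capture. The catalogue entry lists only the N-terminal His tag, and the cloning sites are not recorded.

The associated work concerns synthetic single-domain antibodies for conformational trapping of membrane proteins. This plasmid provides the unrandomised framework of the loop library, presumably useful as a reference or control binder scaffold, although the record does not give a more specific application.
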