LOCUS       Exported 5683 bp ds-DNA circular SYN 12-MAY-2021
DEFINITION  pBXPHM3 with scaffold Sybody of the loop library.
ACCESSION   .
VERSION     .
KEYWORDS    SB_loop
SOURCE      synthetic DNA construct
  ORGANISM  synthetic DNA construct
REFERENCE   1 (bases 1 to 5683)
  AUTHORS   Zimmermann I, Egloff P, Hutter CA, Arnold FM, Stohler P, Bocquet N,
            Hug MN, Huber S, Siegrist M, Hetemann L, Gera J, Gmur S, Spies P,
            Gygax D, Geertsma ER, Dawson RJ, Seeger MA
  TITLE     Synthetic single domain antibodies for the conformational trapping
            of membrane proteins.
  JOURNAL   Elife. 2018 May 24;7. pii: 34317. doi: 10.7554/eLife.34317.
  PUBMED    29792401
REFERENCE   2 (bases 1 to 5683)
  AUTHORS   .
  TITLE     Direct Submission
  JOURNAL   Exported May 12, 2021 from SnapGene Server 1.1.58
            http://www.snapgene.com
FEATURES             Location/Qualifiers
     source          1..5683
                     /organism="synthetic DNA construct"
                     /mol_type="other DNA"
     promoter        1..285
                     /gene="araBAD"
                     /label=araBAD promoter
                     /note="promoter of the L-arabinose operon of E. coli; the
                     araC regulatory gene is transcribed in the opposite
                     direction (Guzman et al., 1995)"
     primer_bind     208..227
                     /label=pBAD Forward
                     /note="For vectors with E. coli araBAD promoter, forward
                     primer"
     sig_peptide     319..384
                     /gene="pelB (fragment)"
                     /product="leader peptide for secretion"
                     /label=pelB signal sequence
     CDS             424..453
                     /codon_start=1
                     /product="10xHis affinity tag"
                     /label=10xHis
                     /translation="HHHHHHHHHH"
     CDS             457..1557
                     /codon_start=1
                     /gene="malE (mutated)"
                     /product="maltose binding protein from E. coli"
                     /label=MBP
                     /note="This version of the gene does not encode a signal
                     sequence, so MBP will remain in the cytosol."
                     /translation="MKIEEGKLVIWINGDKGYNGLAEVGKKFEKDTGIKVTVEHPDKLE
                     EKFPQVAATGDGPDIIFWAHDRFGGYAQSGLLAEITPDKAFQDKLYPFTWDAVRYNGKL
                     IAYPIAVEALSLIYNKDLLPNPPKTWEEIPALDKELKAKGKSALMFNLQEPYFTWPLIA
                     ADGGYAFKYENGKYDIKDVGVDNAGAKAGLTFLVDLIKNKHMNADTDYSIAEAAFNKGE
                     TAMTINGPWAWSNIDTSKVNYGVTVLPTFKGQPSKPFVGVLSAGINAASPNKELAKEFL
                     ENYLLTDEGLEAVNKDKPLGAVALKSYEEELAKDPRIAATMENAQKGEIMPNIPQMSAF
                     WYAVRTAVINAASGRQTVDEALKDAQT"
     primer_bind     1531..1554
                     /label=MBP-F
                     /note="Maltose binding protein, forward primer"
     CDS             1567..1590
                     /codon_start=1
                     /product="recognition and cleavage site for human
                     rhinovirus 3C and PreScission proteases"
                     /label=HRV 3C site
                     /translation="LEVLFQGP"
     CDS             1966..1995
                     /codon_start=1
                     /product="Myc (human c-Myc proto-oncogene) epitope tag"
                     /label=Myc
                     /translation="EQKLISEEDL"
     CDS             2011..2028
                     /codon_start=1
                     /product="6xHis affinity tag"
                     /label=6xHis
                     /translation="HHHHHH"
     primer_bind     complement(2084..2101)
                     /label=pBAD Reverse
                     /note="For vectors with E. coli araBAD promoter, reverse
                     primer"
     terminator      2254..2340
                     /gene="Escherichia coli rrnB"
                     /label=rrnB T1 terminator
                     /note="transcription terminator T1 from the E. coli rrnB
                     gene"
     terminator      2432..2459
                     /label=rrnB T2 terminator
                     /note="transcription terminator T2 from the E. coli rrnB
                     gene"
     promoter        2478..2569
                     /gene="bla"
                     /label=AmpR promoter
     CDS             2570..3430
                     /codon_start=1
                     /gene="bla"
                     /product="beta-lactamase"
                     /label=AmpR
                     /note="confers resistance to ampicillin, carbenicillin, and
                     related antibiotics"
                     /translation="MSIQHFRVALIPFFAAFCLPVFAHPETLVKVKDAEDQLGARVGYI
                     ELDLNSGKILESFRPEERFPMMSTFKVLLCGAVLSRVDAGQEQLGRRIHYSQNDLVEYS
                     PVTEKHLTDGMTVRELCSAAITMSDNTAANLLLTTIGGPKELTAFLHNMGDHVTRLDRW
                     EPELNEAIPNDERDTTMPVAMATTLRKLLTGELLTLASRQQLIDWMEADKVAGPLLRSA
                     LPAGWFIADKSGAGERGSRGIIAALGPDGKPSRIVVIYTTGSQATMDERNRQIAEIGAS
                     LIKHW"
     primer_bind     complement(2788..2807)
                     /label=Amp-R
                     /note="Ampicillin resistance gene, reverse primer"
     rep_origin      3601..4189
                     /direction=RIGHT
                     /label=ori
                     /note="high-copy-number ColE1/pMB1/pBR322/pUC origin of
                     replication"
     primer_bind     4090..4109
                     /label=pBR322ori-F
                     /note="pBR322 origin, forward primer"
     primer_bind     4343..4360
                     /label=L4440
                     /note="L4440 vector, forward primer"
     misc_feature    4375..4515
                     /label=bom
                     /note="basis of mobility region from pBR322"
     primer_bind     complement(4441..4460)
                     /label=pRS-marker
                     /note="pRS vectors, use to sequence yeast selectable
                     marker"
     primer_bind     4601..4623
                     /label=pGEX 3'
                     /note="pGEX vectors, reverse primer"
     CDS             complement(4779..5657)
                     /codon_start=1
                     /gene="araC"
                     /product="L-arabinose regulatory protein"
                     /label=araC
                     /translation="MAEAQNDPLLPGYSFNAHLVAGLTPIEANGYLDFFIDRPLGMKGY
                     ILNLTIRGQGVVKNQGREFVCRPGDILLFPPGEIHHYGRHPEAREWYHQWVYFRPRAYW
                     HEWLNWPSIFANTGFFRPDEAHQPHFSDLFGQIINAGQGEGRYSELLAINLLEQLLLRR
                     MEAINESLHPPMDNRVREACQYISDHLADSNFDIASVAQHVCLSPSRLSHLFRQQLGIS
                     VLSWREDQRISQAKLLLSTTRMPIATVGRNVGFDDQLYFSRVFKKCTGASPSEFRAGCE
                     EKVNDVAVKLS"
ORIGIN
        1 aagaaaccaa ttgtccatat tgcatcagac attgccgtca ctgcgtcttt tactggcact
       61 tctcgctaac caaaccggta accccgctta ttaaaagcat tctgtaacaa agcgggacca
      121 aagccatgac aaaaacgcgt aacaaaagtg tctataatca cggcagaaaa gtccacattg
      181 attatttgca cggcgtcaca ctttgctatg ccatagcatt tttatccata agattagcgg
      241 atcctacctg acgcttttta tcgcaactct ctactgtttc tccatacccg ttttttgggc
      301 taacaggagg aattaaccat gaaatacctg ctgccgaccg ctgctgctgg tctgctgctc
      361 ctcgctgccc agccggcgat ggccatggat atcggaatta attcggatcc gaattcgagc
      421 tcacatcacc atcaccatca ccatcaccat caccccatga aaatcgaaga aggtaaactg
      481 gtaatctgga ttaacggcga taaaggctat aacggtctcg ctgaagtcgg taagaaattc
      541 gagaaagata ccggaattaa agtcaccgtt gagcatccgg ataaactgga agagaaattc
      601 ccacaggttg cggcaactgg cgatggccct gacattatct tctgggcaca cgaccgcttt
      661 ggtggctacg ctcaatctgg cctgttggct gaaatcaccc cggacaaagc gttccaggac
      721 aagctgtatc cgtttacctg ggatgccgta cgttacaacg gcaagctgat tgcttacccg
      781 atcgctgttg aagcgttatc gctgatttat aacaaagatc tgctgccgaa cccgccaaaa
      841 acctgggaag agatcccggc gctggataaa gaactgaaag cgaaaggtaa gagcgcgctg
      901 atgttcaacc tgcaagaacc gtacttcacc tggccgctga ttgctgctga cgggggttat
      961 gcgttcaagt atgaaaacgg caagtacgac attaaagacg tgggcgtgga taacgctggc
     1021 gcgaaagcgg gtctgacctt cctggttgac ctgattaaaa acaaacacat gaatgcagac
     1081 accgattact ccatcgcaga agctgccttt aataaaggcg aaacagcgat gaccatcaac
     1141 ggcccgtggg catggtccaa catcgacacc agcaaagtga attatggtgt aacggtactg
     1201 ccgaccttca agggtcaacc atccaaaccg ttcgttggcg tgctgagcgc aggtattaac
     1261 gccgccagtc cgaacaaaga gctggcaaaa gagttcctcg aaaactatct gctgactgat
     1321 gaaggtctgg aagcggttaa taaagacaaa ccgctgggtg ccgtagcgct gaagtcttac
     1381 gaggaagagt tggcgaaaga tccacgtatt gccgccacta tggaaaacgc ccagaaaggt
     1441 gaaatcatgc cgaacatccc gcagatgtcc gctttctggt atgccgtgcg tactgcggtg
     1501 atcaacgccg ccagcggtcg tcagactgtc gatgaagccc tgaaagacgc gcagactccg
     1561 ggtagcctgg aagttctgtt ccaggggccc agtcaggttc agctggttga gagcggtggt
     1621 ggcctggtcc aagctggcgg ttcgctgcgt ctgagctgcg ccgcaagcgg tttcccggtg
     1681 agcagcagca cgatgacctg gtatcgtcag gcaccgggca aagaacgtga gtgggtcgcg
     1741 gcgatttcca gctctggtag caccacgacc tacgcagatt ctgttaaggg ccgctttacc
     1801 atcagccgcg acaacgcgaa gaatacggtc tatttgcaga tgaatagcct gaaaccggaa
     1861 gataccgcgg tttactactg taacgtgaaa gacagcggta gctccagcag ctcctacgac
     1921 tattggggcc aaggtaccca agtgactgtg agcgcataat aactagaaca aaaactcatc
     1981 tcagaagagg atctgaatag cgccgtcgac catcatcatc atcatcattg agtttaaacg
     2041 gtctccagct tggctgtttt ggcggatgag agaagatttt cagcctgata cagattaaat
     2101 cagaacgcag aagcggtctg ataaaacaga atttgcctgg cggcagtagc gcggtggtcc
     2161 cacctgaccc catgccgaac tcagaagtga aacgccgtag cgccgatggt agtgtggggt
     2221 ctccccatgc gagagtaggg aactgccagg catcaaataa aacgaaaggc tcagtcgaaa
     2281 gactgggcct ttcgttttat ctgttgtttg tcggtgaacg ctctcctgag taggacaaat
     2341 ccgccgggag cggatttgaa cgttgcgaag caacggcccg gagggtggcg ggcaggacgc
     2401 ccgccataaa ctgccaggca tcaaattaag cagaaggcca tcctgacgga tggccttttt
     2461 gcgtttctac aaactctttt gtttattttt ctaaatacat tcaaatatgt atccgctcat
     2521 gagacaataa ccctgataaa tgcttcaata atattgaaaa aggaagagta tgagtattca
     2581 acatttccgt gtcgccctta ttcccttttt tgcggcattt tgccttcctg tttttgctca
     2641 cccagaaacg ctggtgaaag taaaagatgc tgaagatcag ttgggtgcac gagtgggtta
     2701 catcgaactg gatctcaaca gcggtaagat ccttgagagt tttcgccccg aagaacgttt
     2761 tccaatgatg agcactttta aagttctgct atgtggcgcg gtattatccc gtgttgacgc
     2821 cgggcaagag caactcggtc gccgcataca ctattctcag aatgacttgg ttgagtactc
     2881 accagtcaca gaaaagcatc ttacggatgg catgacagta agagaattat gcagtgctgc
     2941 cataaccatg agtgataaca ctgcggccaa cttacttctg acaacgatcg gaggaccgaa
     3001 ggagctaacc gcttttttgc acaacatggg ggatcatgta actcgccttg atcgttggga
     3061 accggagctg aatgaagcca taccaaacga cgagcgtgac accacgatgc ctgtagcaat
     3121 ggcaacaacg ttgcgcaaac tattaactgg cgaactactt actctagctt cccggcaaca
     3181 attaatagac tggatggagg cggataaagt tgcaggacca cttctgcgct cggcccttcc
     3241 ggctggctgg tttattgctg ataaatctgg agccggtgag cgtgggtctc gcggtatcat
     3301 tgcagcactg gggccagatg gtaagccctc ccgtatcgta gttatctaca cgacggggag
     3361 tcaggcaact atggatgaac gaaatagaca gatcgctgag ataggtgcct cactgattaa
     3421 gcattggtaa ctgtcagacc aagtttactc atatatactt tagattgatt taaaacttca
     3481 tttttaattt aaaaggatct aggtgaagat cctttttgat aatctcatga ccaaaatccc
     3541 ttaacgtgag ttttcgttcc actgagcgtc agaccccgta gaaaagatca aaggatcttc
     3601 ttgagatcct ttttttctgc gcgtaatctg ctgcttgcaa acaaaaaaac caccgctacc
     3661 agcggtggtt tgtttgccgg atcaagagct accaactctt tttccgaagg taactggctt
     3721 cagcagagcg cagataccaa atactgtcct tctagtgtag ccgtagttag gccaccactt
     3781 caagaactct gtagcaccgc ctacatacct cgctctgcta atcctgttac cagtggctgc
     3841 tgccagtggc gataagtcgt gtcttaccgg gttggactca agacgatagt taccggataa
     3901 ggcgcagcgg tcgggctgaa cggggggttc gtgcacacag cccagcttgg agcgaacgac
     3961 ctacaccgaa ctgagatacc tacagcgtga gctatgagaa agcgccacgc ttcccgaagg
     4021 gagaaaggcg gacaggtatc cggtaagcgg cagggtcgga acaggagagc gcacgaggga
     4081 gcttccaggg ggaaacgcct ggtatcttta tagtcctgtc gggtttcgcc acctctgact
     4141 tgagcgtcga tttttgtgat gctcgtcagg ggggcggagc ctatggaaaa acgccagcaa
     4201 cgcggccttt ttacggttcc tggccttttg ctggcctttt gctcacatgt tctttcctgc
     4261 gttatcccct gattctgtgg ataaccgtat taccgccttt gagtgagctg ataccgctcg
     4321 ccgcagccga acgaccgagc gcagcgagtc agtgagcgag gaagcggaag tgcccctgat
     4381 gcggtatttt ctccttacgc atctgtgcgg tatttcacac cgcatatggt gcactctcag
     4441 tacaatctgc tctgatgccg catagttaag ccagtataca ctccgctatc gctacgtgac
     4501 tgggtcatgg ctgcgccccg acacccgcca acacccgctg acgcgccctg acgggcttgt
     4561 ctgctcccgg catccgctta cagacaagct gtgaccgtct ccgggagctg catgtgtcag
     4621 aggttttcac cgtcatcacc gaaacgcgcg aggcagcaga tcaattcgcg cgcgaaggcg
     4681 aagcggcatg cataatgtgc ctgtcaaatg gacgaagcag ggattctgca aaccctatgc
     4741 tactccgtca agccgtcaat tgtctgattc gttaccaatt atgacaactt gacggctaca
     4801 tcattcactt tttcttcaca accggcacgg aactcgctcg ggctggcccc ggtgcatttt
     4861 ttaaataccc gcgagaaata gagttgatcg tcaaaaccaa cattgcgacc gacggtggcg
     4921 ataggcatcc gggtggtgct caaaagcagc ttcgcctggc tgatacgttg gtcctcgcgc
     4981 cagcttaaga cgctaatccc taactgctgg cggaaaagat gtgacagacg cgacggcgac
     5041 aagcaaacat gctgtgcgac gctggcgata tcaaaattgc tgtctgccag gtgatcgctg
     5101 atgtactgac aagcctcgcg tacccgatta tccatcggtg gatggagcga ctcgttaatc
     5161 gcttccatgc gccgcagtaa caattgctca agcagattta tcgccagcag ctccgaatag
     5221 cgcccttccc cttgcccggc gttaatgatt tgcccaaaca ggtcgctgaa atgcggctgg
     5281 tgcgcttcat ccgggcgaaa gaaccccgta ttggcaaata ttgacggcca gttaagccat
     5341 tcatgccagt aggcgcgcgg acgaaagtaa acccactggt gataccattc gcgagcctcc
     5401 ggatgacgac cgtagtgatg aatctctcct ggcgggaaca gcaaaatatc acccggtcgg
     5461 caaacaaatt ctcgtccctg atttttcacc accccctgac cgcgaatggt gagattgaga
     5521 atataacctt tcattcccag cggtcggtcg ataaaaaaat cgagataacc gttggcctca
     5581 atcggcgtta aacccgccac cagatgggca ttaaacgagt atcccggcag caggggatca
     5641 ttttgcgctt cagccatact tttcatactc ccgccattca gag
//
